Addgene plasmid #115235: pLV-CAG-F14F15S-BFP2-(mCherry)'
Purpose: Lentiviral transfer plasmid for expression of mTagBFP2 before Flp recombination and mCherry after it
Depositing lab: Ian Wickersham. Depositing organization: Massachusetts Institute of Technology. Publication: "Self-inactivating" rabies viruses are susceptible to loss of their intended attenuating modification. Jin L, Matsuyama M, Sullivan HA, Zhu M, Lavin TK, Hou Y, Lea NE, Pruner MT, Dam Ferdinez ML, Wickersham IR. Proc Natl Acad Sci U S A. 2023 Feb 14;120(7):e2023481120. doi: 10.1073/pnas.2023481120. Epub 2023 Feb 6. PubMed 37053554.
Backbone
  Vector backbone: pCSC-SP-PW-GFP
  Backbone manufacturer: Inder Verma Lab
  Vector type: Mammalian Expression
Growth in bacteria
  Bacterial resistance: Ampicillin, 100 μg/mL
  Growth temperature: 37°C
  Growth strain: NEB Stable
  Copy number: High Copy
Gene/Insert
  Gene/Insert name: mTagBFP2 and mCherry
  Species: Synthetic
  Insert size (bp): 1415
Terms and licenses: Academic/Nonprofit Terms; Industry Terms: Not Available to Industry
How to cite: pLV-CAG-F14F15S-BFP2-(mCherry)' was a gift from Ian Wickersham (Addgene plasmid # 115235 ; http://n2t.net/addgene:115235 ; RRID:Addgene_115235)
