[The description below was written by a language model from this plasmid's Addgene catalogue record and pLannotate feature annotations shown in this document.]
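Description:
pLV-CAG-F14F15S-BFP2-(mCherry)' is an HIV-1-based lentiviral transfer plasmid built on the pCSC-SP-PW-GFP backbone. It serves as a colour-switching reporter of Flp recombinase activity in mammalian cells. It is propagated in E. coli through a high-copy ColE1/pUC-type origin with ampicillin selection (AmpR). The backbone also carries an f1 origin and an SV40/EM7-driven BleoR cassette, which lies outside the viral genome. A CMV enhancer/promoter fused to a truncated 5' LTR drives transcription of the genomic RNA in packaging cells. This is followed by the Ψ packaging signal with a gag fragment, the RRE for Rev-dependent nuclear export, and the cPPT/CTS. WPRE, 3' LTR sequences and a bGH polyadenylation signal close the unit.

The payload is driven by the CAG promoter, which combines the CMV enhancer, the chicken β-actin promoter and a chimeric intron. Downstream, the blue fluorescent protein mTagBFP2 (annotated as TagBFP) sits in the sense orientation, immediately followed by mCherry in the antisense orientation. According to the stated purpose, cells express mTagBFP2 before Flp recombination and mCherry afterwards. The name points to a switch built from the heterospecific Flp target sites F14 and F15, in which recombination would invert the cassette and bring mCherry into the sense orientation. These sites are not annotated in the feature table, however. The short features flanking the two reading frames, labelled as β-globin intron fragments, may be spurious matches at those positions. The associated publication concerns self-inactivating rabies viruses, so the construct was probably used to make reporter cells that detect Flp delivered by viral vectors, though the record does not spell this out.
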