Features (pLannotate 1.2.2; 35 found; start..end, strand, type, name):
     28..80      -  misc_feature   bom (fragment): basis of mobility region from pBR322
    235..614     +  enhancer       CMV enhancer: human cytomegalovirus immediate early enhancer
    615..814     +  promoter       CMV promoter: human cytomegalovirus (CMV) immediate early promoter
    832..1012    +  LTR            5' LTR (truncated): truncated 5' long terminal repeat (LTR) from HIV-1
   1059..1184    +  misc_feature   HIV-1 Ψ: packaging signal of human immunodeficiency virus type 1
   1168..1531    +  CDS            HIV-1 gag (fragment): gag protein from human immunodeficiency virus 1; gag
   1677..1910    +  misc_feature   RRE: The Rev response element (RRE) of HIV-1 allows for Rev-dependent mRNA export from the nucleus to the cytoplasm.
   2287..2387    +  CDS            Rev (fragment): human immunodeficiency virus 1 (HIV-1) Rev protein; rev; enhances nuclear export of unspliced and incompletely spliced viral mRNAs
   2391..2507    +  misc_feature   cPPT/CTS: central polypurine tract and central termination sequence of HIV-1
   2517..2896    +  enhancer       CMV enhancer: human cytomegalovirus immediate early enhancer
   2898..3173    +  promoter       chicken β-actin promoter: No description available
   3174..4190    +  intron         chimeric intron: chimera between introns from chicken β-actin and rabbit β-globin
   4279..4328    -  intron         β-globin intron (fragment): internally truncated intron from human β-globin
   4375..5076    +  CDS            TagBFP: monomeric blue fluorescent protein mammalian codon-optimized
   5082..5789    -  CDS            mCherry: mCherry is a basic (constitutively fluorescent) red fluorescent protein published in 2004, derived from Discosoma sp.. It is reported to be a very rapidly-maturing monomer with low acid sensitivity.
   5838..5888    -  intron         β-globin intron (fragment): internally truncated intron from human β-globin
   5927..6515    +  misc_feature   WPRE: woodchuck hepatitis virus posttranscriptional regulatory element
   6537..6605    +  CDS            nef (fragment): NEF_HV1Z2 - Experimental evidence at protein level: Swiss-Prot protein existence level 1. Extracellular Nef protein targets CD4(+) T-lymphocytes for apoptosis by interacting with CXCR4 surface receptors. From Human immunodeficiency virus type 1 group M subtype D (isolate Z2/CDC-Z34) (HIV-1).
   6607..6919    +  LTR            5' LTR (fragment): 5' long terminal repeat (LTR) from HIV-1
   6927..7107    +  LTR            5' LTR (truncated): truncated 5' long terminal repeat (LTR) from HIV-1
   7139..7363    +  polyA_signal   bGH poly(A) signal: bovine growth hormone polyadenylation signal
   7367..7388    +  promoter       SV40 promoter (fragment): SV40 enhancer and early promoter
   7409..7837    +  rep_origin     f1 ori (sequence partly withheld): f1 bacteriophage origin of replication; arrow indicates direction of (+) strand synthesis
   7851..8180    +  promoter       SV40 promoter: SV40 enhancer and early promoter
   8228..8275    +  promoter       EM7 promoter: synthetic bacterial promoter&nbsp
   8294..8668    +  CDS            BleoR: antibiotic-binding protein; Sh ble from Streptoalloteichus hindustanus; confers resistance to bleomycin, phleomycin, and Zeocin™
   8678..8803    +  CDS            ble (fragment): BLE_KLEPN - Experimental evidence at protein level: Swiss-Prot protein existence level 1. Binding protein with a strong affinity to the bleomycin family of antibiotics. Binds to CL990; an antimitotic-antibiotic compound. From Klebsiella pneumoniae.
   8798..8919    +  polyA_signal   SV40 poly(A) signal: SV40 polyadenylation signal
   8990..9012    -  protein_bind   lac operator (fragment): The lac repressor binds to the lac operator to inhibit transcription in E. coli. This inhibition can be relieved by adding lactose or isopropyl-β-D-thiogalactopyranoside (IPTG). lac repressor encoded by lacI
   9016..9046    -  promoter       lac promoter: promoter for the E. coli lac operon
   9061..9082    -  protein_bind   CAP binding site: CAP binding activates transcription in the presence of cAMP. E. coli catabolite activator protein
   9095..9187    -  CDS            lacI (fragment): lac repressor; lacI; The lac repressor binds to the lac operator to inhibit transcription in E. coli. This inhibition can be relieved by adding lactose or isopropyl-β-D-thiogalactopyranoside (IPTG).
   9370..9958    -  rep_origin     ori: high-copy-number ColE1/pMB1/pBR322/pUC origin of replication
  10129..10989   -  CDS            AmpR: β-lactamase; bla; confers resistance to ampicillin, carbenicillin, and related antibiotics
  10990..11094   -  promoter       AmpR promoter: bla
>Addgene plasmid #115235 | pLV-CAG-F14F15S-BFP2-(mCherry)' | addgene full sequence | sequence record 236085 | Addgene NGS Result
GACGGATCGGGAGATCTCCCGATCCCCTATGGTGCACTCTCAGTACAATCTGCTCTGATGCCGCATAGTT
AAGCCAGTATCTGCTCCCTGCTTGTGTGTTGGAGGTCGCTGAGTAGTGCGCGAGCAAAATTTAAGCTACA
ACAAGGCAAGGCTTGACCGACAATTGCATGAAGAATCTGCTTAGGGTTAGGCGTTTTGCGCTGCTTCGCG
ATGTACGGGCCAGATATACGCGTTGACATTGATTATTGACTAGTTATTAATAGTAATCAATTACGGGGTC
ATTAGTTCATAGCCCATATATGGAGTTCCGCGTTACATAACTTACGGTAAATGGCCCGCCTGGCTGACCG
CCCAACGACCCCCGCCCATTGACGTCAATAATGACGTATGTTCCCATAGTAACGCCAATAGGGACTTTCC
ATTGACGTCAATGGGTGGAGTATTTACGGTAAACTGCCCACTTGGCAGTACATCAAGTGTATCATATGCC
AAGTACGCCCCCTATTGACGTCAATGACGGTAAATGGCCCGCCTGGCATTATGCCCAGTACATGACCTTA
TGGGACTTTCCTACTTGGCAGTACATCTACGTATTAGTCATCGCTATTACCATGGTGATGCGGTTTTGGC
AGTACATCAATGGGCGTGGATAGCGGTTTGACTCACGGGGATTTCCAAGTCTCCACCCCATTGACGTCAA
TGGGAGTTTGTTTTGGCACCAAAATCAACGGGACTTTCCAAAATGTCGTAACAACTCCGCCCCATTGACG
CAAATGGGCGGTAGGCGTGTACGGTGGGAGGTCTATATAAGCAGCGCGTTTTGCCTGTACTGGGTCTCTC
TGGTTAGACCAGATCTGAGCCTGGGAGCTCTCTGGCTAACTAGGGAACCCACTGCTTAAGCCTCAATAAA
GCTTGCCTTGAGTGCTTCAAGTAGTGTGTGCCCGTCTGTTGTGTGACTCTGGTAACTAGAGATCCCTCAG
ACCCTTTTAGTCAGTGTGGAAAATCTCTAGCAGTGGCGCCCGAACAGGGACTTGAAAGCGAAAGGGAAAC
CAGAGGAGCTCTCTCGACGCAGGACTCGGCTTGCTGAAGCGCGCACGGCAAGAGGCGAGGGGCGGCGACT
GGTGAGTACGCCAAAAATTTTGACTAGCGGAGGCTAGAAGGAGAGAGATGGGTGCGAGAGCGTCAGTATT
AAGCGGGGGAGAATTAGATCGCGATGGGAAAAAATTCGGTTAAGGCCAGGGGGAAAGAAAAAATATAAAT
TAAAACATATAGTATGGGCAAGCAGGGAGCTAGAACGATTCGCAGTTAATCCTGGCCTGTTAGAAACATC
AGAAGGCTGTAGACAAATACTGGGACAGCTACAACCATCCCTTCAGACAGGATCAGAAGAACTTAGATCA
TTATATAATACAGTAGCAACCCTCTATTGTGTGCATCAAAGGATAGAGATAAAAGACACCAAGGAAGCTT
TAGACAAGATAGAGGAAGAGCAAAACAAAAGTAAGACCACCGCACAGCAAGCGGCCGCTGATCTTCAGAC
CTGGAGGAGGAGATATGAGGGACAATTGGAGAAGTGAATTATATAAATATAAAGTAGTAAAAATTGAACC
ATTAGGAGTAGCACCCACCAAGGCAAAGAGAAGAGTGGTGCAGAGAGAAAAAAGAGCAGTGGGAATAGGA
GCTTTGTTCCTTGGGTTCTTGGGAGCAGCAGGAAGCACTATGGGCGCAGCGTCAATGACGCTGACGGTAC
AGGCCAGACAATTATTGTCTGGTATAGTGCAGCAGCAGAACAATTTGCTGAGGGCTATTGAGGCGCAACA
GCATCTGTTGCAACTCACAGTCTGGGGCATCAAGCAGCTCCAGGCAAGAATCCTGGCTGTGGAAAGATAC
CTAAAGGATCAACAGCTCCTGGGGATTTGGGGTTGCTCTGGAAAACTCATTTGCACCACTGCTGTGCCTT
GGAATGCTAGTTGGAGTAATAAATCTCTGGAACAGATTTGGAATCACACGACCTGGATGGAGTGGGACAG
AGAAATTAACAATTACACAAGCTTAATACACTCCTTAATTGAAGAATCGCAAAACCAGCAAGAAAAGAAT
GAACAAGAATTATTGGAATTAGATAAATGGGCAAGTTTGTGGAATTGGTTTAACATAACAAATTGGCTGT
GGTATATAAAATTATTCATAATGATAGTAGGAGGCTTGGTAGGTTTAAGAATAGTTTTTGCTGTACTTTC
TATAGTGAATAGAGTTAGGCAGGGATATTCACCATTATCGTTTCAGACCCACCTCCCAACCCCGAGGGGA
CCCGACAGGCCCGAAGGAATAGAAGAAGAAGGTGGAGAGAGAGACAGAGACAGATCCATTCGATTAGTGA
ACGGATCAACTTTTAAAAGAAAAGGGGGGATTGGGGGGTACAGTGCAGGGGAAAGAATAGTAGACATAAT
AGCAACAGACATACAAACTAAAGAATTACAAAAACAAATTACAAAATTCAAAATTTTATCGATGTCGACA
TTGATTATTGACTAGTTATTAATAGTAATCAATTACGGGGTCATTAGTTCATAGCCCATATATGGAGTTC
CGCGTTACATAACTTACGGTAAATGGCCCGCCTGGCTGACCGCCCAACGACCCCCGCCCATTGACGTCAA
TAATGACGTATGTTCCCATAGTAACGCCAATAGGGACTTTCCATTGACGTCAATGGGTGGAGTATTTACG
GTAAACTGCCCACTTGGCAGTACATCAAGTGTATCATATGCCAAGTACGCCCCCTATTGACGTCAATGAC
GGTAAATGGCCCGCCTGGCATTATGCCCAGTACATGACCTTATGGGACTTTCCTACTTGGCAGTACATCT
ACGTATTAGTCATCGCTATTACCATGGTCGAGGTGAGCCCCACGTTCTGCTTCACTCTCCCCATCTCCCC
CCCCTCCCCACCCCCAATTTTGTATTTATTTATTTTTTAATTATTTTGTGCAGCGATGGGGGCGGGGGGG
GGGGGGGSGCGCGCCAGGCGGGGCGGGGCGGGGCGAGGGGCGGGGCGGGGCGAGGCGGAGAGGTGCGGCG
GCAGCCAATCAGAGCGGCGCGCTCCGAAAGTTTCCTTTTATGGCGAGGCGGCGGCGGCGGCGGCCCTATA
AAAAGCGAAGCGCGCGGCGGGCGGGAGTCGCTGCGCGCTGCCTTCGCCCCGTGCCCCGCTCCGCCGCCGC
CTCGCGCCGCCCGCCCCGGCTCTGACTGACCGCGTTACTCCCACAGGTGAGCGGGCGGGACGGCCCTTCT
CCTCCGGGCTGTAATTAGCGCTTGGTTTAATGACGGCTTGTTTCTTTTCTGTGGCTGCGTGAAAGCCTTG
AGGGGCTCCGGGAGGGCCCTTTGTGCGGGGGGAGCGGCTCGGGGGGTGCGTGCGTGTGTGTGTGCGTGGG
GAGCGCCGCGTGCGGCTCCGCGCTGCCCGGCGGCTGTGAGCGCTGCGGGCGCGGCGCGGGGCTTTGTGCG
CTCCGCAGTGTGCGCGAGGGGAGCGCGGCCGGGGGCGGTGCCCCGCGGTGCGGGGGGGGCTGCGAGGGGA
ACAAAGGCTGCGTGCGGGGTGTGTGCGTGGGGGGGTGAGCAGGGGGTGTGGGCGCGTCGGTCGGGCTGCA
ACCCCCCCTGCACCCCCCTCCCCGAGTTGCTGAGCACGGCCCGGCTTCGGGTGCGGGGCTCCGTACGGGG
CGTGGCGCGGGGCTCGCCGTGCCGGGCGGGGGGTGGCGGCAGGTGGGGGTGCCGGGCGGGGCGGGGCCGC
CTCGGGCCGGGGAGGGCTCGGGGGAGGGGCGCGGCGGCCCCCGGAGCGCCGGCGGCTGTCGAGGCGCGGC
GAGCCGCAGCCATTGCCTTTTATGGTAATCGTGCGAGAGGGCGCAGGGACTTCCTTTGTCCCAAATCTGT
GCGGAGCCGAAATCTGGGAGGCGCCGCCGCACCCCCTCTAGCGGGCGCGGGGCGAAGCGGTGCGGCGCCG
GCAGGAAGGAAATGGGCGGGGAGGGCCTTCGTGCGTCGCCGCGCCGCCGTCCCCTTCTCCCTCTCCAGCC
TCGGGGCTGTCCGCGGGGGGACGGCTGCCTTCGGGGGGGACGGGGCAGGGCGGGGTTCGGCTTCTGGCGT
GTGACCGGCGGCTCTAGAGCCTCTGCTAACCATGTTCATGCCTTCTTCTTTTTCCTACAGCTCCTGGGCA
ACGTGCTGGTTATTGTGCTGTCTCATCATTTTGGCAAAGAATTCGAAGTTCCTATTCTATCAGAAGTATA
GGAACTTCGCAGAATGGTAGCTGGATTGTAGCTGCTATTAGCAATATGAAACCTCTTAGAAGTTCCTATT
CTTATAGGAGTATAGGAACTTCGCTAGCGCCACCATGAGCGAGCTGATTAAGGAGAACATGCACATGAAG
CTGTACATGGAGGGCACCGTGGACAACCATCACTTCAAGTGCACATCCGAGGGCGAAGGCAAGCCCTACG
AGGGCACCCAGACCATGAGAATCAAGGTGGTCGAGGGCGGCCCTCTCCCCTTCGCCTTCGACATCCTGGC
TACTAGCTTCCTCTACGGCAGCAAGACCTTCATCAACCACACCCAGGGCATCCCCGACTTCTTCAAGCAG
TCCTTCCCTGAGGGCTTCACATGGGAGAGAGTCACCACATACGAAGACGGGGGCGTGCTGACCGCTACCC
AGGACACCAGCCTCCAGGACGGCTGCCTCATCTACAACGTCAAGATCAGAGGGGTGAACTTCACATCCAA
CGGCCCTGTGATGCAGAAGAAAACACTCGGCTGGGAGGCCTTCACCGAGACGCTGTACCCCGCTGACGGC
GGCCTGGAAGGCAGAAACGACATGGCCCTGAAGCTCGTGGGCGGGAGCCATCTGATCGCAAACGCCAAGA
CCACATATAGATCCAAGAAACCCGCTAAGAACCTCAAGATGCCTGGCGTCTACTATGTGGACTACAGACT
GGAAAGAATCAAGGAGGCCAACAACGAGACCTACGTCGAGCAGCACGAGGTGGCAGTGGCCAGATACTGC
GACCTCCCTAGCAAACTGGGGCACAAGCTTAATTAAGGTTACTTGTACAGCTCGTCCATGCCGCCGGTAG
AGTGGCGGCCCTCGGCGCGTTCGTACTGTTCCACGATGGTGTAGTCCTCGTTGTGGGAGGTGATGTCCAA
CTTGATGTTGACGTTGTAGGCGCCGGGCAGCTGCACGGGCTTCTTGGCCTTGTAGGTGGTCTTGACCTCA
GCGTCGTAGTGGCCGCCGTCCTTCAGCTTCAGCCTCTGCTTGATCTCGCCCTTCAGGGCGCCGTCCTCGG
GGTACATCCGCTCGGAGGAGGCCTCCCAGCCCATGGTCTTCTTCTGCATTACGGGGCCGTCGGAGGGGAA
GTTGGTGCCGCGCAGCTTCACCTTGTAGATGAACTCGCCGTCCTGCAGGGAGGAGTCCTGGGTCACGGTC
ACCACGCCGCCGTCCTCGAAGTTCATCACGCGCTCCCACTTGAAGCCCTCGGGGAAGGACAGCTTCAAGT
AGTCGGGGATGTCGGCGGGGTGCTTCACGTAGGCCTTGGAGCCGTACATGAACTGAGGGGACAGGATGTC
CCAGGCGAAGGGCAGGGGGCCACCCTTGGTCACCTTCAGCTTGGCGGTCTGGGTGCCCTCGTAGGGGCGG
CCCTCGCCCTCGCCCTCGATCTCGAACTCGTGGCCGTTCACGGAGCCCTCCATGTGCACCTTGAAGCGCA
TGAACTCCTTGATGATGGCCATGTTATCCTCCTCGCCCTTGCTCACCATGGTGGCGGCGCGCCGAAGTTC
CTATACTTCTGATAGAATAGGAACTTCTTGCCTTAACCCAGAAATTATCACTGTTATTCTTTAGAATGGT
GCAAAGAGAAGTTCCTATACTCCTATAAGAATAGGAACTTCTCCGGAATCAACCTCTGGATTACAAAATT
TGTGAAAGATTGACTGGTATTCTTAACTATGTTGCTCCTTTTACGCTATGTGGATACGCTGCTTTAATGC
CTTTGTATCATGCTATTGCTTCCCGTATGGCTTTCATTTTCTCCTCCTTGTATAAATCCTGGTTGCTGTC
TCTTTATGAGGAGTTGTGGCCCGTTGTCAGGCAACGTGGCGTGGTGTGCACTGTGTTTGCTGACGCAACC
CCCACTGGTTGGGGCATTGCCACCACCTGTCAGCTCCTTTCCGGGACTTTCGCTTTCCCCCTCCCTATTG
CCACGGCGGAACTCATCGCCGCCTGCCTTGCCCGCTGCTGGACAGGGGCTCGGCTGTTGGGCACTGACAA
TTCCGTGGTGTTGTCGGGGAAGCTGACGTCCTTTCCATGGCTGCTCGCCTGTGTTGCCACCTGGATTCTG
CGCGGGACGTCCTTCTGCTACGTCCCTTCGGCCCTCAATCCAGCGGACCTTCCTTCCCGCGGCCTGCTGC
CGGCTCTGCGGCCTCTTCCGCGTCTTCGCCTTCGCCCTCAGACGAGTCGGATCTCCCTTTGGGCCGCCTC
CCCGCCTGGATCCCAATTCGAGCTCGGTACCTTTAAGACCAATGACTTACAAGGCAGCTGTAGATCTTAG
CCACTTTTTAAAAGAAAAGGGGGGACTGGAAGGGCTAATTCACTCCCAACGAAGACAAGATATCCTTGAT
CTGTGGATCTACCACACACAAGGCTACTTCCCTGATTGGCAGAACTACACACCAGGGCCAGGGATCAGAT
ATCCACTGACCTTTGGATGGTGCTACAAGCTAGTACCAGTTGAGCAAGAGAAGGTAGAAGAAGCCAATGA
AGGAGAGAACACCCGCTTGTTACACCCTGTGAGCCTGCATGGGATGGATGACCCGGAGAGAGAAGTATTA
GAGTGGAGGTTTGACAGCCGCCTAGCATTTCATCACATGGCCCGAGAGCTGCATCCGGACTGTACTGGGT
CTCTCTGGTTAGACCAGATCTGAGCCTGGGAGCTCTCTGGCTAACTAGGGAACCCACTGCTTAAGCCTCA
ATAAAGCTTGCCTTGAGTGCTTCAATTAGTGTGTGCCCGTCTGTTGTGTGACTCTGGTAACTAGAGATCC
CTCAGACCCTTTTAGTCAGTGTGGAAAATCTCTAGCAGGGCCGCTTTAAACCCGCTGATCAGCCTCGACT
GTGCCTTCTAGTTGCCAGCCATCTGTTGTTTGCCCCTCCCCCGTGCCTTCCTTGACCCTGGAAGGTGCCA
CTCCCACTGTCCTTTCCTAATAAAATGAGGAAATTGCATCGCATTGTCTGAGTAGGTGTCATTCTATTCT
GGGGGGTGGGGTGGGGCAGGACAGCAAGGGGGAGGATTGGGAAGACAATAGCAGGCATGCTGGGGATGCG
GTGGGCTCTATGGCTTCTGAGGCGGAAAGAACCAGCTGGGGCTCTAGGGGGTATCCCC
[124 nt withheld, positions 7409-7532]
C
[91 nt withheld, positions 7534-7624]
A
[49 nt withheld, positions 7626-7674]
CCTTTGACGTTGGAGTCCACGTTCTTT
[37 nt withheld, positions 7702-7738]
ACCCTATCTCGGTCTATTCTTTTGATTTATAAGGGATTTTGCCGATTTCGGCCTATTGGTTAAAAAATGA
GCTGATTTAACAAAAATTTAACGCGAATTAATTCTGTGGAATGTGTGTCAGTTAGGGTGTGGAAAGTCCC
CAGGCTCCCCAGCAGGCAGAAGTATGCAAAGCATGCATCTCAATTAGTCAGCAACCAGGTGTGGAAAGTC
CCCAGGCTCCCCAGCAGGCAGAAGTATGCAAAGCATGCATCTCAATTAGTCAGCAACCATAGTCCCGCCC
CTAACTCCGCCCATCCCGCCCCTAACTCCGCCCAGTTCCGCCCATTCTCCGCCCCATGGCTGACTAATTT
TTTTTATTTATGCAGAGGCCGAGGCCGCCTCTGCCTCTGAGCTATTCCAGAAGTAGTGAGGAGGCTTTTT
TGGAGGCCTAGGCTTTTGCAAAAAGCTCCCGGGAGCTTGTATATCCATTTTCGGATCTGATCAGCACGTG
TTGACAATTAATCATCGGCATAGTATATCGGCATAGTATAATACGACAAGGTGAGGAACTAAACCATGGC
CAAGTTGACCAGTGCCGTTCCGGTGCTCACCGCGCGCGACGTCGCCGGAGCGGTCGAGTTCTGGACCGAC
CGGCTCGGGTTCTCCCGGGACTTCGTGGAGGACGACTTCGCCGGTGTGGTCCGGGACGACGTGACCCTGT
TCATCAGCGCGGTCCAGGACCAGGTGGTGCCGGACAACACCCTGGCCTGGGTGTGGGTGCGCGGCCTGGA
CGAGCTGTACGCCGAGTGGTCGGAGGTCGTGTCCACGAACTTCCGGGACGCCTCCGGGCCGGCCATGACC
GAGATCGGCGAGCAGCCGTGGGGGCGGGAGTTCGCCCTGCGCGACCCGGCCGGCAACTGCGTGCACTTCG
TGGCCGAGGAGCAGGACTGACACGTGCTACGAGATTTCGATTCCACCGCCGCCTTCTATGAAAGGTTGGG
CTTCGGAATCGTTTTCCGGGACGCCGGCTGGATGATCCTCCAGCGCGGGGATCTCATGCTGGAGTTCTTC
GCCCACCCCAACTTGTTTATTGCAGCTTATAATGGTTACAAATAAAGCAATAGCATCACAAATTTCACAA
ATAAAGCATTTTTTTCACTGCATTCTAGTTGTGGTTTGTCCAAACTCATCAATGTATCTTATCATGTCTG
TATACCGTCGACCTCTAGCTAGAGCTTGGCGTAATCATGGTCATAGCTGTTTCCTGTGTGAAATTGTTAT
CCGCTCACAATTCCACACAACATACGAGCCGGAAGCATAAAGTGTAAAGCCTGGGGTGCCTAATGAGTGA
GCTAACTCACATTAATTGCGTTGCGCTCACTGCCCGCTTTCCAGTCGGGAAACCTGTCGTGCCAGCTGCA
TTAATGAATCGGCCAACGCGCGGGGAGAGGCGGTTTGCGTATTGGGCGCTCTTCCGCTTCCTCGCTCACT
GACTCGCTGCGCTCGGTCGTTCGGCTGCGGCGAGCGGTATCAGCTCACTCAAAGGCGGTAATACGGTTAT
CCACAGAATCAGGGGATAACGCAGGAAAGAACATGTGAGCAAAAGGCCAGCAAAAGGCCAGGAACCGTAA
AAAGGCCGCGTTGCTGGCGTTTTTCCATAGGCTCCGCCCCCCTGACGAGCATCACAAAAATCGACGCTCA
AGTCAGAGGTGGCGAAACCCGACAGGACTATAAAGATACCAGGCGTTTCCCCCTGGAAGCTCCCTCGTGC
GCTCTCCTGTTCCGACCCTGCCGCTTACCGGATACCTGTCCGCCTTTCTCCCTTCGGGAAGCGTGGCGCT
TTCTCATAGCTCACGCTGTAGGTATCTCAGTTCGGTGTAGGTCGTTCGCTCCAAGCTGGGCTGTGTGCAC
GAACCCCCCGTTCAGCCCGACCGCTGCGCCTTATCCGGTAACTATCGTCTTGAGTCCAACCCGGTAAGAC
ACGACTTATCGCCACTGGCAGCAGCCACTGGTAACAGGATTAGCAGAGCGAGGTATGTAGGCGGTGCTAC
AGAGTTCTTGAAGTGGTGGCCTAACTACGGCTACACTAGAAGAACAGTATTTGGTATCTGCGCTCTGCTG
AAGCCAGTTACCTTCGGAAAAAGAGTTGGTAGCTCTTGATCCGGCAAACAAACCACCGCTGGTAGCGGTG
GTTTTTTTGTTTGCAAGCAGCAGATTACGCGCAGAAAAAAAGGATCTCAAGAAGATCCTTTGATCTTTTC
TACGGGGTCTGACGCTCAGTGGAACGAAAACTCACGTTAAGGGATTTTGGTCATGAGATTATCAAAAAGG
ATCTTCACCTAGATCCTTTTAAATTAAAAATGAAGTTTTAAATCAATCTAAAGTATATATGAGTAAACTT
GGTCTGACAGTTACCAATGCTTAATCAGTGAGGCACCTATCTCAGCGATCTGTCTATTTCGTTCATCCAT
AGTTGCCTGACTCCCCGTCGTGTAGATAACTACGATACGGGAGGGCTTACCATCTGGCCCCAGTGCTGCA
ATGATACCGCGAGACCCACGCTCACCGGCTCCAGATTTATCAGCAATAAACCAGCCAGCCGGAAGGGCCG
AGCGCAGAAGTGGTCCTGCAACTTTATCCGCCTCCATCCAGTCTATTAATTGTTGCCGGGAAGCTAGAGT
AAGTAGTTCGCCAGTTAATAGTTTGCGCAACGTTGTTGCCATTGCTACAGGCATCGTGGTGTCACGCTCG
TCGTTTGGTATGGCTTCATTCAGCTCCGGTTCCCAACGATCAAGGCGAGTTACATGATCCCCCATGTTGT
GCAAAAAAGCGGTTAGCTCCTTCGGTCCTCCGATCGTTGTCAGAAGTAAGTTGGCCGCAGTGTTATCACT
CATGGTTATGGCAGCACTGCATAATTCTCTTACTGTCATGCCATCCGTAAGATGCTTTTCTGTGACTGGT
GAGTACTCAACCAAGTCATTCTGAGAATAGTGTATGCGGCGACCGAGTTGCTCTTGCCCGGCGTCAATAC
GGGATAATACCGCGCCACATAGCAGAACTTTAAAAGTGCTCATCATTGGAAAACGTTCTTCGGGGCGAAA
ACTCTCAAGGATCTTACCGCTGTTGAGATCCAGTTCGATGTAACCCACTCGTGCACCCAACTGATCTTCA
GCATCTTTTACTTTCACCAGCGTTTCTGGGTGAGCAAAAACAGGAAGGCAAAATGCCGCAAAAAAGGGAA
TAAGGGCGACACGGAAATGTTGAATACTCATACTCTTCCTTTTTCAATATTATTGAAGCATTTATCAGGG
TTATTGTCTCATGAGCGGATACATATTTGAATGTATTTAGAAAAATAAACAAATAGGGGTTCCGCGCACA
TTTCCCCGAAAAGTGCCACCTGACGTC
